Addgene plasmid #211384: pRPA32-mCherry
Purpose: mammalian expression of human RPA32 C-terminally fused to mCherry
Depositing lab: Helmut Pospiech.
Backbone
  Vector backbone: pmCherry-N1
  Backbone manufacturer: Clontech
  Vector type: Mammalian Expression
Growth in bacteria
  Bacterial resistance: Kanamycin, 50 μg/mL
  Growth temperature: 37°C
  Growth strain: DH5alpha
  Copy number: High Copy
Gene/Insert
  Gene/Insert name: RPA32 (alt name: RPA2)
  Species: H. sapiens (human)
  Entrez Gene: RPA2 (a.k.a. REPA2, RP-A p32, RP-A p34, RPA32)
  Tag / fusion protein: mCherry (C terminal on insert)
  Cloning method: Restriction Enzyme; 5′ cloning site EcoRI (not destroyed); 3′ cloning site BamHI (not destroyed)
Terms and licenses: Academic/Nonprofit Terms; Industry Terms: Not Available to Industry
Depositor comments: generated by Julia Kutz (Leibniz Institute on Aging - Fritz Lipmann Institute, D-07745 Jena, Germany)
How to cite: pRPA32-mCherry was a gift from Helmut Pospiech (Addgene plasmid # 211384 ; http://n2t.net/addgene:211384 ; RRID:Addgene_211384)
