[The description below was written by a language model from this plasmid's Addgene catalogue record and pLannotate feature annotations shown in this document.]
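Description:
pRPA32-mCherry is a mammalian expression plasmid of about 5.5 kb, built on the Clontech pmCherry-N1 backbone and designed to produce human RPA32 (RPA2) with the red fluorescent protein mCherry fused to its C terminus. The RPA2 coding sequence was inserted between the EcoRI and BamHI sites of the multiple cloning site, both of which were retained. It lies directly upstream of mCherry, separated from it by a short linker region. Transcription of the fusion is driven by the human cytomegalovirus immediate early enhancer and promoter and terminated by an SV40 polyadenylation signal. The small large T antigen fragment annotated just before that signal most likely belongs to the SV40-derived terminator region rather than being a functional coding element.

The plasmid is maintained in E. coli at high copy through a ColE1/pUC-type origin and selected with kanamycin. The Tn5 NeoR/KanR gene is preceded by both a bacterial (bla) promoter and the SV40 enhancer/early promoter and is followed by an HSV TK polyadenylation signal, so the same marker confers kanamycin resistance in bacteria and G418 resistance in transfected mammalian cells. An f1 origin is also present for single-stranded DNA production. The short ble and bGH poly(A) fragments in the annotation appear to be partial matches in backbone sequence, not working parts.

RPA32 is a subunit of the heterotrimeric replication protein A complex, which binds and stabilises single-stranded DNA during replication and the DNA damage response. The record gives the purpose only as mammalian expression of the fusion; such a construct would suit fluorescence imaging of RPA32 localisation in cells.
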