Features (pLannotate 1.2.2; 15 found; start..end, strand, type, name):
     52..355     +  enhancer       CMV enhancer: human cytomegalovirus immediate early enhancer
    356..559     +  promoter       CMV promoter: human cytomegalovirus (CMV) immediate early promoter
    582..625     +  misc_feature   MCS (fragment): multiple cloning site
    632..1441    +  CDS            RPA2 (sequence withheld): RFA2_HUMAN - Also known as REPA2, RPA32, RPA34. Experimental evidence at protein level: Swiss-Prot protein existence level 1. As part of the heterotrimeric replication protein A complex (RPA/RP-A), binds and stabilizes single-stranded DNA intermediates, that form during DNA replication or upon DNA stress. It prevents their reannealing and in parallel, recruits and activates different proteins and complexes involved in DNA metabolism. Thereby, it plays an essential role both in DNA replication and the cellular response to DNA damage. In the cellular response to DNA damage, the RPA complex contr
   1463..2170    +  CDS            mCherry: mCherry is a basic (constitutively fluorescent) red fluorescent protein published in 2004, derived from Discosoma sp.. It is reported to be a very rapidly-maturing monomer with low acid sensitivity.
   2190..2273    +  CDS            large T antigen (fragment): large T antigen from SV40 (simian virus 40)
   2296..2417    +  polyA_signal   SV40 poly(A) signal: SV40 polyadenylation signal
   2451..2879    -  rep_origin     f1 ori (sequence partly withheld): f1 bacteriophage origin of replication; arrow indicates direction of (+) strand synthesis
   2906..3010    +  promoter       AmpR promoter: bla
   3012..3369    +  promoter       SV40 promoter: SV40 enhancer and early promoter
   3404..4198    +  CDS            NeoR/KanR: aminoglycoside phosphotransferase from Tn5; aph(3')-II (or nptII); confers resistance to neomycin, kanamycin, and G418 (Geneticin®)
   4219..4371    +  CDS            ble (fragment): BLE_KLEPN - Experimental evidence at protein level: Swiss-Prot protein existence level 1. Binding protein with a strong affinity to the bleomycin family of antibiotics. Binds to CL990; an antimitotic-antibiotic compound. From Klebsiella pneumoniae.
   4430..4477    +  polyA_signal   HSV TK poly(A) signal: herpes simplex virus thymidine kinase polyadenylation signal (Cole and Stacy, 1985)
   4568..4584    -  polyA_signal   bGH poly(A) signal (fragment): bovine growth hormone polyadenylation signal
   4806..5394    +  rep_origin     ori: high-copy-number ColE1/pMB1/pBR322/pUC origin of replication
>Addgene plasmid #211384 | pRPA32-mCherry | addgene full sequence | sequence record 420404 | Addgene NGS Result
ATAGTAATCAATTACGGGGTCATTAGTTCATAGCCCATATATGGAGTTCCGCGTTACATAACTTACGGTA
AATGGCCCGCCTGGCTGACCGCCCAACGACCCCCGCCCATTGACGTCAATAATGACGTATGTTCCCATAG
TAACGCCAATAGGGACTTTCCATTGACGTCAATGGGTGGAGTATTTACGGTAAACTGCCCACTTGGCAGT
ACATCAAGTGTATCATATGCCAAGTACGCCCCCTATTGACGTCAATGACGGTAAATGGCCCGCCTGGCAT
TATGCCCAGTACATGACCTTATGGGACTTTCCTACTTGGCAGTACATCTACGTATTAGTCATCGCTATTA
CCATGGTGATGCGGTTTTGGCAGTACATCAATGGGCGTGGATAGCGGTTTGACTCACGGGGATTTCCAAG
TCTCCACCCCATTGACGTCAATGGGAGTTTGTTTTGGCACCAAAATCAACGGGACTTTCCAAAATGTCGT
AACAACTCCGCCCCATTGACGCAAATGGGCGGTAGGCGTGTACGGTGGGAGGTCTATATAAGCAGAGCTG
GTTTAGTGAACCGTCAGATCCGCTAGCGCTACCGGACTCAGATCTCGAGCTCAAGCTTCGAATTCGCCAC
C
[810 nt withheld, positions 632-1441]
GCGGATCCACCGGTCGCCACCATGGTGAGCAAGGGCGAGGAGGATAACATGGCCATCATCAAGGAGTTCA
TGCGCTTCAAGGTGCACATGGAGGGCTCCGTGAACGGCCACGAGTTCGAGATCGAGGGCGAGGGCGAGGG
CCGCCCCTACGAGGGCACCCAGACCGCCAAGCTGAAGGTGACCAAGGGTGGCCCCCTGCCCTTCGCCTGG
GACATCCTGTCCCCTCAGTTCATGTACGGCTCCAAGGCCTACGTGAAGCACCCCGCCGACATCCCCGACT
ACTTGAAGCTGTCCTTCCCCGAGGGCTTCAAGTGGGAGCGCGTGATGAACTTCGAGGACGGCGGCGTGGT
GACCGTGACCCAGGACTCCTCCCTGCAGGACGGCGAGTTCATCTACAAGGTGAAGCTGCGCGGCACCAAC
TTCCCCTCCGACGGCCCCGTAATGCAGAAGAAGACCATGGGCTGGGAGGCCTCCTCCGAGCGGATGTACC
CCGAGGACGGCGCCCTGAAGGGCGAGATCAAGCAGAGGCTGAAGCTGAAGGACGGCGGCCACTACGACGC
TGAGGTCAAGACCACCTACAAGGCCAAGAAGCCCGTGCAGCTGCCCGGCGCCTACAACGTCAACATCAAG
TTGGACATCACCTCCCACAACGAGGACTACACCATCGTGGAACAGTACGAACGCGCCGAGGGCCGCCACT
CCACCGGCGGCATGGACGAGCTGTACAAGTAAAGCGGCCGCGACTCTAGATCATAATCAGCCATACCACA
TTTGTAGAGGTTTTACTTGCTTTAAAAAACCTCCCACACCTCCCCCTGAACCTGAAACATAAAATGAATG
CAATTGTTGTTGTTAACTTGTTTATTGCAGCTTATAATGGTTACAAATAAAGCAATAGCATCACAAATTT
CACAAATAAAGCATTTTTTTCACTGCATTCTAGTTGTGGTTTGTCCAAACTCATCAATGTATCTTAAGGC
GTAAATTGTAAGCGTTAATATTTTGTTAAAATTCGCGTTAAATTTTTGTTAAATCAGCTCATTTTTTAAC
CAATAGGCCGAAATCGGCAAAATCCCTTATAAATCAAAAGAATAGACCGAGATAGGGT
[37 nt withheld, positions 2550-2586]
AAAGAACGTGGACTCCAACGTCAAAGG
[49 nt withheld, positions 2614-2662]
T
[91 nt withheld, positions 2664-2754]
G
[124 nt withheld, positions 2756-2879]
CAGGTGGCACTTTTCGGGGAAATGTGCGCGGAACCCCTATTTGTTTATTTTTCTAAATACATTCAAATAT
GTATCCGCTCATGAGACAATAACCCTGATAAATGCTTCAATAATATTGAAAAAGGAAGAGTCCTGAGGCG
GAAAGAACCAGCTGTGGAATGTGTGTCAGTTAGGGTGTGGAAAGTCCCCAGGCTCCCCAGCAGGCAGAAG
TATGCAAAGCATGCATCTCAATTAGTCAGCAACCAGGTGTGGAAAGTCCCCAGGCTCCCCAGCAGGCAGA
AGTATGCAAAGCATGCATCTCAATTAGTCAGCAACCATAGTCCCGCCCCTAACTCCGCCCATCCCGCCCC
TAACTCCGCCCAGTTCCGCCCATTCTCCGCCCCATGGCTGACTAATTTTTTTTATTTATGCAGAGGCCGA
GGCCGCCTCGGCCTCTGAGCTATTCCAGAAGTAGTGAGGAGGCTTTTTTGGAGGCCTAGGCTTTTGCAAA
GATCGATCAAGAGACAGGATGAGGATCGTTTCGCATGATTGAACAAGATGGATTGCACGCAGGTTCTCCG
GCCGCTTGGGTGGAGAGGCTATTCGGCTATGACTGGGCACAACAGACAATCGGCTGCTCTGATGCCGCCG
TGTTCCGGCTGTCAGCGCAGGGGCGCCCGGTTCTTTTTGTCAAGACCGACCTGTCCGGTGCCCTGAATGA
ACTGCAAGACGAGGCAGCGCGGCTATCGTGGCTGGCCACGACGGGCGTTCCTTGCGCAGCTGTGCTCGAC
GTTGTCACTGAAGCGGGAAGGGACTGGCTGCTATTGGGCGAAGTGCCGGGGCAGGATCTCCTGTCATCTC
ACCTTGCTCCTGCCGAGAAAGTATCCATCATGGCTGATGCAATGCGGCGGCTGCATACGCTTGATCCGGC
TACCTGCCCATTCGACCACCAAGCGAAACATCGCATCGAGCGAGCACGTACTCGGATGGAAGCCGGTCTT
GTCGATCAGGATGATCTGGACGAAGAGCATCAGGGGCTCGCGCCAGCCGAACTGTTCGCCAGGCTCAAGG
CGAGCATGCCCGACGGCGAGGATCTCGTCGTGACCCATGGCGATGCCTGCTTGCCGAATATCATGGTGGA
AAATGGCCGCTTTTCTGGATTCATCGACTGTGGCCGGCTGGGTGTGGCGGACCGCTATCAGGACATAGCG
TTGGCTACCCGTGATATTGCTGAAGAGCTTGGCGGCGAATGGGCTGACCGCTTCCTCGTGCTTTACGGTA
TCGCCGCTCCCGATTCGCAGCGCATCGCCTTCTATCGCCTTCTTGACGAGTTCTTCTGAGCGGGACTCTG
GGGTTCGAAATGACCGACCAAGCGACGCCCAACCTGCCATCACGAGATTTCGATTCCACCGCCGCCTTCT
ATGAAAGGTTGGGCTTCGGAATCGTTTTCCGGGACGCCGGCTGGATGATCCTCCAGCGCGGGGATCTCAT
GCTGGAGTTCTTCGCCCACCCTAGGGGGAGGCTAACTGAAACACGGAAGGAGACAATACCGGAAGGAACC
CGCGCTATGACGGCAATAAAAAGACAGAATAAAACGCACGGTGTTGGGTCGTTTGTTCATAAACGCGGGG
TTCGGTCCCAGGGCTGGCACTCTGTCGATACCCCACCGAGACCCCATTGGGGCCAATACGCCCGCGTTTC
TTCCTTTTCCCCACCCCACCCCCCAAGTTCGGGTGAAGGCCCAGGGCTCGCAGCCAACGTCGGGGCGGCA
GGCCCTGCCATAGCCTCAGGTTACTCATATATACTTTAGATTGATTTAAAACTTCATTTTTAATTTAAAA
GGATCTAGGTGAAGATCCTTTTTGATAATCTCATGACCAAAATCCCTTAACGTGAGTTTTCGTTCCACTG
AGCGTCAGACCCCGTAGAAAAGATCAAAGGATCTTCTTGAGATCCTTTTTTTCTGCGCGTAATCTGCTGC
TTGCAAACAAAAAAACCACCGCTACCAGCGGTGGTTTGTTTGCCGGATCAAGAGCTACCAACTCTTTTTC
CGAAGGTAACTGGCTTCAGCAGAGCGCAGATACCAAATACTGTTCTTCTAGTGTAGCCGTAGTTAGGCCA
CCACTTCAAGAACTCTGTAGCACCGCCTACATACCTCGCTCTGCTAATCCTGTTACCAGTGGCTGCTGCC
AGTGGCGATAAGTCGTGTCTTACCGGGTTGGACTCAAGACGATAGTTACCGGATAAGGCGCAGCGGTCGG
GCTGAACGGGGGGTTCGTGCACACAGCCCAGCTTGGAGCGAACGACCTACACCGAACTGAGATACCTACA
GCGTGAGCTATGAGAAAGCGCCACGCTTCCCGAAGGGAGAAAGGCGGACAGGTATCCGGTAAGCGGCAGG
GTCGGAACAGGAGAGCGCACGAGGGAGCTTCCAGGGGGAAACGCCTGGTATCTTTATAGTCCTGTCGGGT
TTCGCCACCTCTGACTTGAGCGTCGATTTTTGTGATGCTCGTCAGGGGGGCGGAGCCTATGGAAAAACGC
CAGCAACGCGGCCTTTTTACGGTTCCTGGCCTTTTGCTGGCCTTTTGCTCACATGTTCTTTCCTGCGTTA
TCCCCTGATTCTGTGGATAACCGTATTACCGCCATGCATTAGTTATTA
